Addgene plasmid #66518: TSHR-Tango
Purpose: Expression of G protein-coupled receptors for PRESTO-Tango: parallel receptorome expression and screening via transcriptional output, with transcriptional activation following arrestin translocation
Depositing lab: Bryan Roth. Depositing organization: University of North Carolina at Chapel Hill. Publication: PRESTO-Tango as an open-source resource for interrogation of the druggable human GPCRome. Kroeze WK, Sassano MF, Huang XP, Lansu K, McCorvy JD, Giguere PM, Sciaky N, Roth BL. Nat Struct Mol Biol. 2015 May;22(5):362-9. doi: 10.1038/nsmb.3014. Epub 2015 Apr 20. PubMed 25895059.
Backbone
  Vector backbone: empty Tango
  Backbone size w/o insert (bp): 6632
  Vector type: Mammalian Expression
  Selectable markers: Neomycin (select with G418)
Growth in bacteria
  Bacterial resistance: Ampicillin, 100 μg/mL
  Growth temperature: 37°C
  Growth strain: DH5alpha
  Copy number: High Copy
Gene/Insert
  Gene/Insert name: TSHR
  Species: H. sapiens (human)
  Insert size (bp): 2292
  Entrez Gene: TSHR (a.k.a. CHNG1, LGR3, hTSHR-I)
  Promoter: CMV
  Tag / fusion protein: FLAG (N terminal on backbone)
  Cloning method: Restriction Enzyme; 5′ cloning site NotI (not destroyed); 3′ cloning site XhoI (unknown if destroyed)
  Sequencing primers: 5′ CMV-F; 3′ Tet-R
Terms and licenses: Academic/Nonprofit Terms; Industry Terms: Not Available to Industry
Depositor comments: Please note: Most of the PRESTO-Tango vectors do not contain the XhoI cut site downstream of the tTA sequence and instead carry an XbaI site. If you need to perform an XhoI digest we recommend sequencing with a forward primer at the C-terminus of tTA to determine which of the two sites is present. Suggested primer: 5-gagctccacttagacggcgagg-3. Original backbone was pcDNA3.1(+). These plasmids were generated as part of the Illuminating the Druggable Genome (IDG) program sponsored by the NIH Common Fund. The goal of this program is to identify, gather, and distribute information and resources for proteins that currently are not well-studied yet belong to commonly drug-targeted protein families: protein kinases, non-olfactory G-protein coupled receptors (GPCRs), and ion channels. The IDG program is designed to develop fundamental research tools for understudied proteins, elucidate their function, and disseminate the IDG-related resources and data to the greater scientific community.
How to cite: TSHR-Tango was a gift from Bryan Roth (Addgene plasmid # 66518 ; http://n2t.net/addgene:66518 ; RRID:Addgene_66518)
