[The description below was written by a language model from this plasmid's Addgene catalogue record.]
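Description:
TSHR-Tango is a mammalian expression plasmid from the PRESTO-Tango collection, built on an "empty Tango" backbone of about 6.6 kb that was itself derived from pcDNA3.1(+). It is propagated as a high-copy plasmid in E. coli under ampicillin selection and carries a neomycin resistance marker, so transfected mammalian cells can be selected with G418. The insert is the human thyroid-stimulating hormone receptor (TSHR, roughly 2.3 kb), a G protein-coupled receptor. It was cloned by restriction enzymes with NotI at the 5′ end and is expressed from the CMV promoter, with an N-terminal FLAG tag supplied by the backbone.

The construct serves as the receptor component of the Tango assay, which converts arrestin recruitment to an activated GPCR into a transcriptional readout. The depositor comments indicate that a tTA (tetracycline-controlled transactivator) sequence lies downstream of the receptor, consistent with the Tango design in which the receptor is fused to a transcription factor that is released following arrestin translocation and then drives a reporter gene. The record does not give a feature table, so other details of the fusion, such as linker or protease cleavage elements, are not stated here. The depositor also notes that most vectors in the series carry an XbaI site rather than XhoI downstream of tTA, so the nominal 3′ XhoI cloning site may not be present in this plasmid. The plasmid is intended for parallel screening of ligands across the human GPCR repertoire and was generated as part of a programme providing research tools for understudied members of commonly drug-targeted protein families.
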