>Addgene plasmid #66518 | TSHR-Tango | depositor partial sequence | sequence record 113649 | empty Tango
GACGGATCGGGAGATCTCCCGATCCCCTATGGTGCACTCTCAGTACAATCTGCTCTGATGCCGCATAGTT
AAGCCAGTATCTGCTCCCTGCTTGTGTGTTGGAGGTCGCTGAGTAGTGCGCGAGCAAAATTTAAGCTACA
ACAAGGCAAGGCTTGACCGACAATTGCATGAAGAATCTGCTTAGGGTTAGGCGTTTTGCGCTGCTTCGCG
ATGTACGGGCCAGATATACGCGTTGACATTGATTATTGACTAGTTATTAATAGTAATCAATTACGGGGTC
ATTAGTTCATAGCCCATATATGGAGTTCCGCGTTACATAACTTACGGTAAATGGCCCGCCTGGCTGACCG
CCCAACGACCCCCGCCCATTGACGTCAATAATGACGTATGTTCCCATAGTAACGCCAATAGGGACTTTCC
ATTGACGTCAATGGGTGGAGTATTTACGGTAAACTGCCCACTTGGCAGTACATCAAGTGTATCATATGCC
AAGTACGCCCCCTATTGACGTCAATGACGGTAAATGGCCCGCCTGGCATTATGCCCAGTACATGACCTTA
TGGGACTTTCCTACTTGGCAGTACATCTACGTATTAGTCATCGCTATTACCATGGTGATGCGGTTTTGGC
AGTACATCAATGGGCGTGGATAGCGGTTTGACTCACGGGGATTTCCAAGTCTCCACCCCATTGACGTCAA
TGGGAGTTTGTTTTGGCACCAAAATCAACGGGACTTTCCAAAATGTCGTAACAACTCCGCCCCATTGACG
CAAATGGGCGGTAGGCGTGTACGGTGGGAGGTCTATATAAGCAGAGCTCTCTGGCTAACTAGAGAACCCA
CTGCTTACTGGCTTATCGAAATTAATACGACTCACTATAGGGAGACCCAAGCTGGCTAGCGTTTAAACTT
AAGCTTGGTACCGAGCTCGGATCCACTAGTCCAGTGTGGTGGAATTCTGCAGATATCCAGCACAGTGGCG
GCCGCGCCACCATGAAGACGATCATCGCCCTGAGCTACATCTTCTGCCTGGTATTCGCCGACTACAAGGA
CGATGATGACGCCAGCATCGATACCGGTGGACGCACCCCACCCAGCCTGGGTCCCCAAGATGAGTCCTGC
ACCACCGCCAGCTCCTCCCTGGCCAAGGACACTTCATCGACCGGTGAGAACCTGTACTTCCAGCTAAGAT
TAGATAAAAGTAAAGTGATTAACAGCGCATTAGAGCTGCTTAATGAGGTCGGAATCGAAGGTTTAACAAC
CCGTAAACTCGCCCAGAAGCTAGGTGTAGAGCAGCCTACATTGTATTGGCATGTAAAAAATAAGCGGGCT
TTGCTCGACGCCTTAGCCATTGAGATGTTAGATAGGCACCATACTCACTTTTGCCCTTTAGAAGGGGAAA
GCTGGCAAGATTTTTTACGTAATAACGCTAAAAGTTTTAGATGTGCTTTACTAAGTCATCGCGATGGAGC
AAAAGTACATTTAGGTACACGGCCTACAGAAAAACAGTATGAAACTCTCGAAAATCAATTAGCCTTTTTA
TGCCAACAAGGTTTTTCACTAGAGAATGCATTATATGCACTCAGCGCTGTGGGGCATTTTACTTTAGGTT
GCGTATTGGAAGATCAAGAGCATCAAGTCGCTAAAGAAGAAAGGGAAACACCTACTACTGATAGTATGCC
GCCATTATTACGACAAGCTATCGAATTATTTGATCACCAAGGTGCAGAGCCAGCCTTCTTATTCGGCCTT
GAATTGATCATATGCGGATTAGAAAAACAACTTAAATGTGAAAGTGGGTCCGCGTACAGCCGCGCGCGTA
CGAAAAACAATTACGGGTCTACCATCGAGGGCCTGCTCGATCTCCCGGACGACGACGCCCCCGAAGAGGC
GGGGCTGGCGGCTCCGCGCCTGTCCTTTCTCCCCGCGGGACACACGCGCAGACTGTCGACGGCCCCCCCG
ACCGATGTCAGCCTGGGGGACGAGCTCCACTTAGACGGCGAGGACGTGGCGATGGCGCATGCCGACGCGC
TAGACGATTTCGATCTGGACATGTTGGGGGACGGGGATTCCCCGGGTCCGGGATTTACCCCCCACGACTC
CGCCCCCTACGGCGCTCTGGATATGGCCGACTTCGAGTTTGAGCAGATGTTTACCGATGCCCTTGGAATT
GACGAGTACGGTGGGTAGCTCGAGTCTAGAGGGCCCGTTTAAACCCGCTGATCAGCCTCGACTGTGCCTT
CTAGTTGCCAGCCATCTGTTGTTTGCCCCTCCCCCGTGCCTTCCTTGACCCTGGAAGGTGCCACTCCCAC
TGTCCTTTCCTAATAAAATGAGGAAATTGCATCGCATTGTCTGAGTAGGTGTCATTCTATTCTGGGGGGT
GGGGTGGGGCAGGACAGCAAGGGGGAGGATTGGGAAGACAATAGCAGGCATGCTGGGGATGCGGTGGGCT
CTATGGCTTCTGAGGCGGAAAGAACCAGCTGGGGCTCTAGGGGGTATCCCC
[124 nt withheld, positions 2502-2625]
C
[91 nt withheld, positions 2627-2717]
A
[49 nt withheld, positions 2719-2767]
CCTTTGACGTTGGAGTCCACGTTCTTT
[37 nt withheld, positions 2795-2831]
ACCCTATCTCGGTCTATTCTTTTGATTTATAAGGGATTTTGCCGATTTCGGCCTATTGGTTAAAAAATGA
GCTGATTTAACAAAAATTTAACGCGAATTAATTCTGTGGAATGTGTGTCAGTTAGGGTGTGGAAAGTCCC
CAGGCTCCCCAGCAGGCAGAAGTATGCAAAGCATGCATCTCAATTAGTCAGCAACCAGGTGTGGAAAGTC
CCCAGGCTCCCCAGCAGGCAGAAGTATGCAAAGCATGCATCTCAATTAGTCAGCAACCATAGTCCCGCCC
CTAACTCCGCCCATCCCGCCCCTAACTCCGCCCAGTTCCGCCCATTCTCCGCCCCATGGCTGACTAATTT
TTTTTATTTATGCAGAGGCCGAGGCCGCCTCTGCCTCTGAGCTATTCCAGAAGTAGTGAGGAGGCTTTTT
TGGAGGCCTAGGCTTTTGCAAAAAGCTCCCGGGAGCTTGTATATCCATTTTCGGATCTGATCAAGAGACA
GGATGAGGATCGTTTCGCATGATTGAACAAGATGGATTGCACGCAGGTTCTCCGGCCGCTTGGGTGGAGA
GGCTATTCGGCTATGACTGGGCACAACAGACAATCGGCTGCTCTGATGCCGCCGTGTTCCGGCTGTCAGC
GCAGGGGCGCCCGGTTCTTTTTGTCAAGACCGACCTGTCCGGTGCCCTGAATGAACTGCAGGACGAGGCA
GCGCGGCTATCGTGGCTGGCCACGACGGGCGTTCCTTGCGCAGCTGTGCTCGACGTTGTCACTGAAGCGG
GAAGGGACTGGCTGCTATTGGGCGAAGTGCCGGGGCAGGATCTCCTGTCATCTCACCTTGCTCCTGCCGA
GAAAGTATCCATCATGGCTGATGCAATGCGGCGGCTGCATACGCTTGATCCGGCTACCTGCCCATTCGAC
CACCAAGCGAAACATCGCATCGAGCGAGCACGTACTCGGATGGAAGCCGGTCTTGTCGATCAGGATGATC
TGGACGAAGAGCATCAGGGGCTCGCGCCAGCCGAACTGTTCGCCAGGCTCAAGGCGCGCATGCCCGACGG
CGAGGATCTCGTCGTGACCCATGGCGATGCCTGCTTGCCGAATATCATGGTGGAAAATGGCCGCTTTTCT
GGATTCATCGACTGTGGCCGGCTGGGTGTGGCGGACCGCTATCAGGACATAGCGTTGGCTACCCGTGATA
TTGCTGAAGAGCTTGGCGGCGAATGGGCTGACCGCTTCCTCGTGCTTTACGGTATCGCCGCTCCCGATTC
GCAGCGCATCGCCTTCTATCGCCTTCTTGACGAGTTCTTCTGAGCGGGACTCTGGGGTTCGAAATGACCG
ACCAAGCGACGCCCAACCTGCCATCACGAGATTTCGATTCCACCGCCGCCTTCTATGAAAGGTTGGGCTT
CGGAATCGTTTTCCGGGACGCCGGCTGGATGATCCTCCAGCGCGGGGATCTCATGCTGGAGTTCTTCGCC
CACCCCAACTTGTTTATTGCAGCTTATAATGGTTACAAATAAAGCAATAGCATCACAAATTTCACAAATA
AAGCATTTTTTTCACTGCATTCTAGTTGTGGTTTGTCCAAACTCATCAATGTATCTTATCATGTCTGTAT
ACCGTCGACCTCTAGCTAGAGCTTGGCGTAATCATGGTCATAGCTGTTTCCTGTGTGAAATTGTTATCCG
CTCACAATTCCACACAACATACGAGCCGGAAGCATAAAGTGTAAAGCCTGGGGTGCCTAATGAGTGAGCT
AACTCACATTAATTGCGTTGCGCTCACTGCCCGCTTTCCAGTCGGGAAACCTGTCGTGCCAGCTGCATTA
ATGAATCGGCCAACGCGCGGGGAGAGGCGGTTTGCGTATTGGGCGCTCTTCCGCTTCCTCGCTCACTGAC
TCGCTGCGCTCGGTCGTTCGGCTGCGGCGAGCGGTATCAGCTCACTCAAAGGCGGTAATACGGTTATCCA
CAGAATCAGGGGATAACGCAGGAAAGAACATGTGAGCAAAAGGCCAGCAAAAGGCCAGGAACCGTAAAAA
GGCCGCGTTGCTGGCGTTTTTCCATAGGCTCCGCCCCCCTGACGAGCATCACAAAAATCGACGCTCAAGT
CAGAGGTGGCGAAACCCGACAGGACTATAAAGATACCAGGCGTTTCCCCCTGGAAGCTCCCTCGTGCGCT
CTCCTGTTCCGACCCTGCCGCTTACCGGATACCTGTCCGCCTTTCTCCCTTCGGGAAGCGTGGCGCTTTC
TCATAGCTCACGCTGTAGGTATCTCAGTTCGGTGTAGGTCGTTCGCTCCAAGCTGGGCTGTGTGCACGAA
CCCCCCGTTCAGCCCGACCGCTGCGCCTTATCCGGTAACTATCGTCTTGAGTCCAACCCGGTAAGACACG
ACTTATCGCCACTGGCAGCAGCCACTGGTAACAGGATTAGCAGAGCGAGGTATGTAGGCGGTGCTACAGA
GTTCTTGAAGTGGTGGCCTAACTACGGCTACACTAGAAGAACAGTATTTGGTATCTGCGCTCTGCTGAAG
CCAGTTACCTTCGGAAAAAGAGTTGGTAGCTCTTGATCCGGCAAACAAACCACCGCTGGTAGCGGTTTTT
TTGTTTGCAAGCAGCAGATTACGCGCAGAAAAAAAGGATCTCAAGAAGATCCTTTGATCTTTTCTACGGG
GTCTGACGCTCAGTGGAACGAAAACTCACGTTAAGGGATTTTGGTCATGAGATTATCAAAAAGGATCTTC
ACCTAGATCCTTTTAAATTAAAAATGAAGTTTTAAATCAATCTAAAGTATATATGAGTAAACTTGGTCTG
ACAGTTACCAATGCTTAATCAGTGAGGCACCTATCTCAGCGATCTGTCTATTTCGTTCATCCATAGTTGC
CTGACTCCCCGTCGTGTAGATAACTACGATACGGGAGGGCTTACCATCTGGCCCCAGTGCTGCAATGATA
CCGCGAGACCCACGCTCACCGGCTCCAGATTTATCAGCAATAAACCAGCCAGCCGGAAGGGCCGAGCGCA
GAAGTGGTCCTGCAACTTTATCCGCCTCCATCCAGTCTATTAATTGTTGCCGGGAAGCTAGAGTAAGTAG
TTCGCCAGTTAATAGTTTGCGCAACGTTGTTGCCATTGCTACAGGCATCGTGGTGTCACGCTCGTCGTTT
GGTATGGCTTCATTCAGCTCCGGTTCCCAACGATCAAGGCGAGTTACATGATCCCCCATGTTGTGCAAAA
AAGCGGTTAGCTCCTTCGGTCCTCCGATCGTTGTCAGAAGTAAGTTGGCCGCAGTGTTATCACTCATGGT
TATGGCAGCACTGCATAATTCTCTTACTGTCATGCCATCCGTAAGATGCTTTTCTGTGACTGGTGAGTAC
TCAACCAAGTCATTCTGAGAATAGTGTATGCGGCGACCGAGTTGCTCTTGCCCGGCGTCAATACGGGATA
ATACCGCGCCACATAGCAGAACTTTAAAAGTGCTCATCATTGGAAAACGTTCTTCGGGGCGAAAACTCTC
AAGGATCTTACCGCTGTTGAGATCCAGTTCGATGTAACCCACTCGTGCACCCAACTGATCTTCAGCATCT
TTTACTTTCACCAGCGTTTCTGGGTGAGCAAAAACAGGAAGGCAAAATGCCGCAAAAAAGGGAATAAGGG
CGACACGGAAATGTTGAATACTCATACTCTTCCTTTTTCAATATTATTGAAGCATTTATCAGGGTTATTG
TCTCATGAGCGGATACATATTTGAATGTATTTAGAAAAATAAACAAATAGGGGTTCCGCGCACATTTCCC
CGAAAAGTGCCACCTGACGTC
