>Addgene plasmid #66518 | TSHR-Tango | depositor partial sequence | sequence record 113650 | TSHR
ATGCGCCCTGCCGATCTGCTGCAGCTGGTGCTTCTCCTTGACCTTCCCCGCGACTTGGGGGGC
[717 nt withheld, positions 64-780]
AAGAAGCTCCCGCTTTCTTTGTCCTTTCTGCATCTGACCAGGGCTGATCTGTCTTACCCCAGCCACTGTT
GCGCCTTTAAAAATCAGAAGAAAATTAGGGGCATCTTGGAGAGTCTGATGTGTAATGAATCTAGCATGCA
GAGCCTTCGGCAGCGGAAAAGCGTGAACGCTCTGAACAGTCCTCTCCATCAGGAATACGAAGAGAATTTG
GGAGACTCAATCGTCGGGTACAAGGAGAAATCCAAGTTCCAGGATACCCACAATAACGCCCACTACTATG
TTTTTTTTGAAGAACAGGAAGACGAGATCATCGGGTTTGGCCAAGAGCTGAAAAACCCTCAAGAGGAGAC
CCTGCAGGCCTTCGATAGCCATTATGACTATACTATCTGTGGCGACAGCGAAGACATGGTGTGTACTCCT
AAGAGCGATGAATTCAATCCCTGTGAGGACATCATGGGCTACAAGTTTCTTAGGATAGTAGTTTGGTTTG
TTAGTTTGTTGGCTTTGCTTGGAAACGTCTTTGTGCTCCTGATCCTTCTCACTTCTCATTACAAACTGAA
TGTTCCCAGGTTTCTTATGTGCAACCTGGCGTTCGCCGATTTCTGTATGGGCATGTACTTGCTGCTCATC
GCTTCAGTCGATCTGTACACACATTCAGAGTACTACAACCATGCTATCGACTGGCAGACCGGACCAGGCT
GCAACACAGCCGGATTTTTCACCGTGTTCGCTTCTGAGCTGTCCGTGTACACTCTGACTGTCATTACATT
GGAGCGGTGGTATGCAATCACATTCGCCATGCGACTCGACCGGAAGATTCGGCTCCGACACGCCTGTGCA
ATAATGGTTGGCGGGTGGGTTTGCTGTTTCCTGCTTGCTTTGCTGCCCCTGGTCGGTATTAGCTCCTATG
CGAAAGTGTCCATATGCCTGCCCATGGACACAGAGACTCCCCTGGCCTTGGCTTATATTGTGTTCGTTCT
CACCCTGAATATAGTAGCCTTCGTGATCGTCTGTTGCTGTTACGTCAAAATTTATATCACAGTGCGCAAC
CCACAGTACAACCCGGGGGATAAGGATACAAAAATTGCCAAGAGAATGGCCGTGCTCATTTTCACGGATT
TTATCTGTATGGCACCTATTTCTTTCTACGCGCTCTCTGCCATCCTGAACAAACCTTTGATCACCGTTTC
CAATAGCAAGATCCTGCTCGTACTCTTCTATCCACTGAATAGCTGTGCCAACCCATTCCTTTATGCCATT
TTCACCAAAGCTTTTCAGCGCGACGTGTTTATTTTGCTTTCCAAATTTGGAATTTGCAAACGACAAGCCC
AAGCCTATAGAGGCCAGCGGGTGCCCCCTAAAAATTCCACCGATATTCAGGTGCAGAAGGTTACGCATGA
GATGCGGCAAGGCCTCCATAATATGGAGGACGTGTACGAGCTGATTGAGAATAGTCATCTCACACCAAAA
AAACAGGGTCAAATCAGTGAGGAGTACATGCAAACAGTTCTG
