>Addgene plasmid #66518 | TSHR-Tango | addgene partial sequence | sequence record 121512 | CMV-F 5'-CGCAAATGGGCGGTAGGCGTG-3'
GCTCTCTGGCTAACTAGAGAACCCACTGCTTACTGGCTTATCGAAATTAATACGACTCACTATAGGGAGA
CCCAAGCTGGCTAGCGTTTAAACTTAAGCTTGGTACCGAGCTCGGATCCACTAGTCCAGTGTGGTGGAAT
TCTGCAGATATCCAGCACAGTGGCGGCCGCGCCACCATGAAGACGATCATCGCCCTGAGCTACATCTTCT
GCCTGGTATTCGCCGACTACAAGGACGATGATGACGCCAGCATCGATATGCGCCCTGCCGATCTGCTGCA
GCTGGTGCTTCTCCTTGACCTTCCCCGCGACTTGGGGGGC
[717 nt withheld, positions 321-1037]
AAGAAGCTCCCGCTTTCTTTGTCCTTTCTGCATCTGACCAGGGCTGATCGT
