>Addgene plasmid #66518 | TSHR-Tango | addgene partial sequence | sequence record 121514 | Tet-R 5'-GGCGAGTTTACGGGTTGTTA-3'
GCTCTATGCGCTGTTATCACTTTACTTTTATCTAATCTTAGCTGGAAGTACAGGTTCTCACCGGTCGATG
AAGTGTCCTTGGCCAGGGAGGAGCTGGCGGTGGTGCAGGACTCATCTTGGGGACCCAGGCTGGGTGGGGT
GCGTCCACCGGTATCGATCAGAACTGTTTGCATGTACTCCTCACTGATTTGACCCTGTTTTTTTGGTGTG
AGATGACTATTCTCAATCAGCTCGTACACGTCCTCCATATTATGGAGGCCTTGCCGCATCTCATGCGTAA
CCTTCTGCACCTGAATATCGGTGGAATTTTTAGGGGGCACCCGCTGGCCTCTATAGGCTTGGGCTTGTCG
TTTGCAAATTCCAAATTTGGAAAGCAAAATAAACACGTCGCGCTGAAAAGCTTTGGTGAAAATGGCATAA
AGGAATGGGTTGGCACAGCTATTCAGTGGATAGAAGAGTACGAGCAGGATCTTGCTATTGGAAACGGTGA
TCAAAGGTTTGTTCAGGATGGCAGAGAGCGCGTAGAAAGAAATAGGTGCCATACAGATAAAATCCGTGAA
AATGAGCACGGCCATTCTCTTGGCAATTTTTGTATCCTTATCCCCCGGGTTGTACTGTGGGTTGCGCACT
GTGATATAAATTTTGACGTAACAGCAACAGACGATCACGAAGGCTACTATATTCAGGGTGAGAACGAACA
CAATATAAGCCAAGGCCAGGGGAGTCTCTGTGTCCATGGGCAGGCATATGGACACTTTCGCATAGGAGCT
AATACCGACCAGGGGCAGCAAAGCAAGCAGGAAACAGCAAACCCACCCGCCAACCATTATTGCACAGGCG
TGTCGGAGCCGAATCTTCCGGTCGAGTCGCATGGCGAATGTGATTGCATACCACCGCTCCAATGTAATGA
CAGTCAGAGTGTACACGGACAGCTCAGAAGCGAACACGGTGAAAAATCCGGCTGTGTTGCAGCCTGGTCC
GGTCTGCCAGTCGATAGCATGGTTGTAGTACTCTGAATGTGTGTACAGATCGACTGAAGCGATGAGCAGC
AAGTACATGCCCATACAGAAATCGGCG
