LOCUS       Exported 8927 bp ds-DNA circular SYN 30-SEP-2021
DEFINITION  Expression of G protein-coupled receptors for PRESTO-Tango: parallel
            receptorome expression and screening via transcriptional output,
            with transcriptional activation following arrestin translocation.
ACCESSION   .
VERSION     .
KEYWORDS    TSHR-Tango
SOURCE      synthetic DNA construct
  ORGANISM  synthetic DNA construct
REFERENCE   1 (bases 1 to 8927)
  AUTHORS   Kroeze WK, Sassano MF, Huang XP, Lansu K, McCorvy JD, Giguere PM,
            Sciaky N, Roth BL
  TITLE     PRESTO-Tango as an open-source resource for interrogation of the
            druggable human GPCRome.
  JOURNAL   Nat Struct Mol Biol. 2015 May;22(5):362-9. doi: 10.1038/nsmb.3014.
            Epub 2015 Apr 20.
  PUBMED    25895059
REFERENCE   2 (bases 1 to 8927)
  AUTHORS   .
  TITLE     Direct Submission
  JOURNAL   Exported Sep 30, 2021 from SnapGene Server 1.1.58
            http://www.snapgene.com
FEATURES             Location/Qualifiers
     source          1..8927
                     /organism="synthetic DNA construct"
                     /mol_type="other DNA"
     enhancer        1..380
                     /label=CMV enhancer
                     /note="human cytomegalovirus immediate early enhancer"
     promoter        381..584
                     /label=CMV promoter
                     /note="human cytomegalovirus (CMV) immediate early
                     promoter"
     primer_bind     535..555
                     /label=CMV-F
                     /note="Human CMV immediate early promoter, forward primer"
     primer_bind     629..648
                     /label=T7
                     /note="T7 promoter, forward primer"
     promoter        629..647
                     /label=T7 promoter
                     /note="promoter for bacteriophage T7 RNA polymerase"
     CDS             3251..4252
                     /codon_start=1
                     /product="tetracycline-controlled transactivator,
                     comprising a fusion of the tetracycline repressor TetR with
                     the C-terminal activation domain of herpes simplex virus
                     VP16"
                     /label=tTA
                     /note="In the Tet-Off(R) system, tTA binds to the
                     Tet-responsive element and stimulates transcription only in
                     the absence of tetracycline or doxycycline."
                     /translation="RLDKSKVINSALELLNEVGIEGLTTRKLAQKLGVEQPTLYWHVKN
                     KRALLDALAIEMLDRHHTHFCPLEGESWQDFLRNNAKSFRCALLSHRDGAKVHLGTRPT
                     EKQYETLENQLAFLCQQGFSLENALYALSAVGHFTLGCVLEDQEHQVAKEERETPTTDS
                     MPPLLRQAIELFDHQGAEPAFLFGLELIICGLEKQLKCESGSAYSRARTKNNYGSTIEG
                     LLDLPDDDAPEEAGLAAPRLSFLPAGHTRRLSTAPPTDVSLGDELHLDGEDVAMAHADA
                     LDDFDLDMLGDGDSPGPGFTPHDSAPYGALDMADFEFEQMFTDALGIDEYGG"
     primer_bind     complement(3318..3337)
                     /label=Tet-R
                     /note="Tetracycline resistance gene, reverse primer"
     primer_bind     complement(4284..4301)
                     /label=BGH-rev
                     /note="Bovine growth hormone terminator, reverse primer.
                     Also called BGH reverse"
     polyA_signal    4290..4514
                     /label=bGH poly(A) signal
                     /note="bovine growth hormone polyadenylation signal"
     rep_origin      4560..4988
                     /direction=RIGHT
                     /label=f1 ori
                     /note="f1 bacteriophage origin of replication; arrow
                     indicates direction of (+) strand synthesis"
     primer_bind     complement(4647..4666)
                     /label=F1ori-R
                     /note="F1 origin, reverse primer"
     primer_bind     4857..4878
                     /label=F1ori-F
                     /note="F1 origin, forward primer"
     primer_bind     complement(4997..5017)
                     /label=pBABE 3'
                     /note="SV40 enhancer, reverse primer for pBABE vectors"
     promoter        5002..5331
                     /label=SV40 promoter
                     /note="SV40 enhancer and early promoter"
     rep_origin      5182..5317
                     /label=SV40 ori
                     /note="SV40 origin of replication"
     primer_bind     5244..5263
                     /label=SV40pro-F
                     /note="SV40 promoter/origin, forward primer"
     CDS             5398..6192
                     /codon_start=1
                     /gene="aph(3')-II (or nptII)"
                     /product="aminoglycoside phosphotransferase from Tn5"
                     /label=NeoR/KanR
                     /note="confers resistance to neomycin, kanamycin, and G418
                     (Geneticin(R))"
                     /translation="MIEQDGLHAGSPAAWVERLFGYDWAQQTIGCSDAAVFRLSAQGRP
                     VLFVKTDLSGALNELQDEAARLSWLATTGVPCAAVLDVVTEAGRDWLLLGEVPGQDLLS
                     SHLAPAEKVSIMADAMRRLHTLDPATCPFDHQAKHRIERARTRMEAGLVDQDDLDEEHQ
                     GLAPAELFARLKARMPDGEDLVVTHGDACLPNIMVENGRFSGFIDCGRLGVADRYQDIA
                     LATRDIAEELGGEWADRFLVLYGIAAPDSQRIAFYRLLDEFF"
     primer_bind     complement(5452..5471)
                     /label=Neo-R
                     /note="Neomycin resistance gene, reverse primer"
     primer_bind     6062..6081
                     /label=Neo-F
                     /note="Neomycin resistance gene, forward primer"
     polyA_signal    6366..6487
                     /label=SV40 poly(A) signal
                     /note="SV40 polyadenylation signal"
     primer_bind     complement(6403..6422)
                     /label=SV40pA-R
                     /note="SV40 polyA, reverse primer"
     primer_bind     6457..6476
                     /label=EBV-rev
                     /note="SV40 polyA terminator, reverse primer"
     primer_bind     complement(6536..6552)
                     /label=M13 rev
                     /note="common sequencing primer, one of multiple similar
                     variants"
     primer_bind     complement(6536..6552)
                     /label=M13 Reverse
                     /note="In lacZ gene. Also called M13-rev"
     primer_bind     complement(6549..6571)
                     /label=M13/pUC Reverse
                     /note="In lacZ gene"
     protein_bind    6560..6576
                     /label=lac operator
                     /bound_moiety="lac repressor encoded by lacI"
                     /note="The lac repressor binds to the lac operator to
                     inhibit transcription in E. coli. This inhibition can be
                     relieved by adding lactose or
                     isopropyl-beta-D-thiogalactopyranoside (IPTG)."
     promoter        complement(6584..6614)
                     /label=lac promoter
                     /note="promoter for the E. coli lac operon"
     protein_bind    6629..6650
                     /label=CAP binding site
                     /bound_moiety="E. coli catabolite activator protein"
                     /note="CAP binding activates transcription in the presence
                     of cAMP."
     primer_bind     complement(6767..6784)
                     /label=L4440
                     /note="L4440 vector, forward primer"
     rep_origin      complement(6938..7526)
                     /direction=LEFT
                     /label=ori
                     /note="high-copy-number ColE1/pMB1/pBR322/pUC origin of
                     replication"
     primer_bind     complement(7018..7037)
                     /label=pBR322ori-F
                     /note="pBR322 origin, forward primer"
     CDS             complement(7697..8557)
                     /codon_start=1
                     /gene="bla"
                     /product="beta-lactamase"
                     /label=AmpR
                     /note="confers resistance to ampicillin, carbenicillin, and
                     related antibiotics"
                     /translation="MSIQHFRVALIPFFAAFCLPVFAHPETLVKVKDAEDQLGARVGYI
                     ELDLNSGKILESFRPEERFPMMSTFKVLLCGAVLSRIDAGQEQLGRRIHYSQNDLVEYS
                     PVTEKHLTDGMTVRELCSAAITMSDNTAANLLLTTIGGPKELTAFLHNMGDHVTRLDRW
                     EPELNEAIPNDERDTTMPVAMATTLRKLLTGELLTLASRQQLIDWMEADKVAGPLLRSA
                     LPAGWFIADKSGAGERGSRGIIAALGPDGKPSRIVVIYTTGSQATMDERNRQIAEIGAS
                     LIKHW"
     primer_bind     8320..8339
                     /label=Amp-R
                     /note="Ampicillin resistance gene, reverse primer"
     promoter        complement(8558..8662)
                     /gene="bla"
                     /label=AmpR promoter
     primer_bind     complement(8737..8756)
                     /label=pRS-marker
                     /note="pRS vectors, use to sequence yeast selectable
                     marker"
ORIGIN
        1 gacattgatt attgactagt tattaatagt aatcaattac ggggtcatta gttcatagcc
       61 catatatgga gttccgcgtt acataactta cggtaaatgg cccgcctggc tgaccgccca
      121 acgacccccg cccattgacg tcaataatga cgtatgttcc catagtaacg ccaataggga
      181 ctttccattg acgtcaatgg gtggagtatt tacggtaaac tgcccacttg gcagtacatc
      241 aagtgtatca tatgccaagt acgcccccta ttgacgtcaa tgacggtaaa tggcccgcct
      301 ggcattatgc ccagtacatg accttatggg actttcctac ttggcagtac atctacgtat
      361 tagtcatcgc tattaccatg gtgatgcggt tttggcagta catcaatggg cgtggatagc
      421 ggtttgactc acggggattt ccaagtctcc accccattga cgtcaatggg agtttgtttt
      481 ggcaccaaaa tcaacgggac tttccaaaat gtcgtaacaa ctccgcccca ttgacgcaaa
      541 tgggcggtag gcgtgtacgg tgggaggtct atataagcag agctctctgg ctaactagag
      601 aacccactgc ttactggctt atcgaaatta atacgactca ctatagggag acccaagctg
      661 gctagcgttt aaacttaagc ttggtaccga gctcggatcc actagtccag tgtggtggaa
      721 ttctgcagat atccagcaca gtggcggccg cgccaccatg aagacgatca tcgccctgag
      781 ctacatcttc tgcctggtat tcgccgacta caaggacgat gatgacgcca gcatcgatat
      841 gcgccctgcc gatctgctgc agctggtgct tctccttgac cttccccgcg acttgggggg
      901 cnnnnnnnnn nnnnnnnnnn nnnnnnnnnn nnnnnnnnnn nnnnnnnnnn nnnnnnnnnn
      961 nnnnnnnnnn nnnnnnnnnn nnnnnnnnnn nnnnnnnnnn nnnnnnnnnn nnnnnnnnnn
     1021 nnnnnnnnnn nnnnnnnnnn nnnnnnnnnn nnnnnnnnnn nnnnnnnnnn nnnnnnnnnn
     1081 nnnnnnnnnn nnnnnnnnnn nnnnnnnnnn nnnnnnnnnn nnnnnnnnnn nnnnnnnnnn
     1141 nnnnnnnnnn nnnnnnnnnn nnnnnnnnnn nnnnnnnnnn nnnnnnnnnn nnnnnnnnnn
     1201 nnnnnnnnnn nnnnnnnnnn nnnnnnnnnn nnnnnnnnnn nnnnnnnnnn nnnnnnnnnn
     1261 nnnnnnnnnn nnnnnnnnnn nnnnnnnnnn nnnnnnnnnn nnnnnnnnnn nnnnnnnnnn
     1321 nnnnnnnnnn nnnnnnnnnn nnnnnnnnnn nnnnnnnnnn nnnnnnnnnn nnnnnnnnnn
     1381 nnnnnnnnnn nnnnnnnnnn nnnnnnnnnn nnnnnnnnnn nnnnnnnnnn nnnnnnnnnn
     1441 nnnnnnnnnn nnnnnnnnnn nnnnnnnnnn nnnnnnnnnn nnnnnnnnnn nnnnnnnnnn
     1501 nnnnnnnnnn nnnnnnnnnn nnnnnnnnnn nnnnnnnnnn nnnnnnnnnn nnnnnnnnnn
     1561 nnnnnnnnnn nnnnnnnnnn nnnnnnnnnn nnnnnnnnnn nnnnnnnnnn nnnnnnnnaa
     1621 gaagctcccg ctttctttgt cctttctgca tctgaccagg gctgatctgt cttaccccag
     1681 ccactgttgc gcctttaaaa atcagaagaa aattaggggc atcttggaga gtctgatgtg
     1741 taatgaatct agcatgcaga gccttcggca gcggaaaagc gtgaacgctc tgaacagtcc
     1801 tctccatcag gaatacgaag agaatttggg agactcaatc gtcgggtaca aggagaaatc
     1861 caagttccag gatacccaca ataacgccca ctactatgtt ttttttgaag aacaggaaga
     1921 cgagatcatc gggtttggcc aagagctgaa aaaccctcaa gaggagaccc tgcaggcctt
     1981 cgatagccat tatgactata ctatctgtgg cgacagcgaa gacatggtgt gtactcctaa
     2041 gagcgatgaa ttcaatccct gtgaggacat catgggctac aagtttctta ggatagtagt
     2101 ttggtttgtt agtttgttgg ctttgcttgg aaacgtcttt gtgctcctga tccttctcac
     2161 ttctcattac aaactgaatg ttcccaggtt tcttatgtgc aacctggcgt tcgccgattt
     2221 ctgtatgggc atgtacttgc tgctcatcgc ttcagtcgat ctgtacacac attcagagta
     2281 ctacaaccat gctatcgact ggcagaccgg accaggctgc aacacagccg gatttttcac
     2341 cgtgttcgct tctgagctgt ccgtgtacac tctgactgtc attacattgg agcggtggta
     2401 tgcaatcaca ttcgccatgc gactcgaccg gaagattcgg ctccgacacg cctgtgcaat
     2461 aatggttggc gggtgggttt gctgtttcct gcttgctttg ctgcccctgg tcggtattag
     2521 ctcctatgcg aaagtgtcca tatgcctgcc catggacaca gagactcccc tggccttggc
     2581 ttatattgtg ttcgttctca ccctgaatat agtagccttc gtgatcgtct gttgctgtta
     2641 cgtcaaaatt tatatcacag tgcgcaaccc acagtacaac ccgggggata aggatacaaa
     2701 aattgccaag agaatggccg tgctcatttt cacggatttt atctgtatgg cacctatttc
     2761 tttctacgcg ctctctgcca tcctgaacaa acctttgatc accgtttcca atagcaagat
     2821 cctgctcgta ctcttctatc cactgaatag ctgtgccaac ccattccttt atgccatttt
     2881 caccaaagct tttcagcgcg acgtgtttat tttgctttcc aaatttggaa tttgcaaacg
     2941 acaagcccaa gcctatagag gccagcgggt gccccctaaa aattccaccg atattcaggt
     3001 gcagaaggtt acgcatgaga tgcggcaagg cctccataat atggaggacg tgtacgagct
     3061 gattgagaat agtcatctca caccaaaaaa acagggtcaa atcagtgagg agtacatgca
     3121 aacagttctg atcgataccg gtggacgcac cccacccagc ctgggtcccc aagatgagtc
     3181 ctgcaccacc gccagctcct ccctggccaa ggacacttca tcgaccggtg agaacctgta
     3241 cttccagcta agattagata aaagtaaagt gattaacagc gcattagagc tgcttaatga
     3301 ggtcggaatc gaaggtttaa caacccgtaa actcgcccag aagctaggtg tagagcagcc
     3361 tacattgtat tggcatgtaa aaaataagcg ggctttgctc gacgccttag ccattgagat
     3421 gttagatagg caccatactc acttttgccc tttagaaggg gaaagctggc aagatttttt
     3481 acgtaataac gctaaaagtt ttagatgtgc tttactaagt catcgcgatg gagcaaaagt
     3541 acatttaggt acacggccta cagaaaaaca gtatgaaact ctcgaaaatc aattagcctt
     3601 tttatgccaa caaggttttt cactagagaa tgcattatat gcactcagcg ctgtggggca
     3661 ttttacttta ggttgcgtat tggaagatca agagcatcaa gtcgctaaag aagaaaggga
     3721 aacacctact actgatagta tgccgccatt attacgacaa gctatcgaat tatttgatca
     3781 ccaaggtgca gagccagcct tcttattcgg ccttgaattg atcatatgcg gattagaaaa
     3841 acaacttaaa tgtgaaagtg ggtccgcgta cagccgcgcg cgtacgaaaa acaattacgg
     3901 gtctaccatc gagggcctgc tcgatctccc ggacgacgac gcccccgaag aggcggggct
     3961 ggcggctccg cgcctgtcct ttctccccgc gggacacacg cgcagactgt cgacggcccc
     4021 cccgaccgat gtcagcctgg gggacgagct ccacttagac ggcgaggacg tggcgatggc
     4081 gcatgccgac gcgctagacg atttcgatct ggacatgttg ggggacgggg attccccggg
     4141 tccgggattt accccccacg actccgcccc ctacggcgct ctggatatgg ccgacttcga
     4201 gtttgagcag atgtttaccg atgcccttgg aattgacgag tacggtgggt agtctagagg
     4261 gcccgtttaa acccgctgat cagcctcgac tgtgccttct agttgccagc catctgttgt
     4321 ttgcccctcc cccgtgcctt ccttgaccct ggaaggtgcc actcccactg tcctttccta
     4381 ataaaatgag gaaattgcat cgcattgtct gagtaggtgt cattctattc tggggggtgg
     4441 ggtggggcag gacagcaagg gggaggattg ggaagacaat agcaggcatg ctggggatgc
     4501 ggtgggctct atggcttctg aggcggaaag aaccagctgg ggctctaggg ggtatccccn
     4561 nnnnnnnnnn nnnnnnnnnn nnnnnnnnnn nnnnnnnnnn nnnnnnnnnn nnnnnnnnnn
     4621 nnnnnnnnnn nnnnnnnnnn nnnnnnnnnn nnnnnnnnnn nnnnnnnnnn nnnnnnnnnn
     4681 nnncnnnnnn nnnnnnnnnn nnnnnnnnnn nnnnnnnnnn nnnnnnnnnn nnnnnnnnnn
     4741 nnnnnnnnnn nnnnnnnnnn nnnnnnnnnn nnnnnannnn nnnnnnnnnn nnnnnnnnnn
     4801 nnnnnnnnnn nnnnnnnnnn nnnnnccttt gacgttggag tccacgttct ttaatagtgg
     4861 actcttgttc caaactggaa caacactcaa ccctatctcg gtctattctt ttgatttata
     4921 agggattttg ccgatttcgg cctattggtt aaaaaatgag ctgatttaac aaaaatttaa
     4981 cgcgaattaa ttctgtggaa tgtgtgtcag ttagggtgtg gaaagtcccc aggctcccca
     5041 gcaggcagaa gtatgcaaag catgcatctc aattagtcag caaccaggtg tggaaagtcc
     5101 ccaggctccc cagcaggcag aagtatgcaa agcatgcatc tcaattagtc agcaaccata
     5161 gtcccgcccc taactccgcc catcccgccc ctaactccgc ccagttccgc ccattctccg
     5221 ccccatggct gactaatttt ttttatttat gcagaggccg aggccgcctc tgcctctgag
     5281 ctattccaga agtagtgagg aggctttttt ggaggcctag gcttttgcaa aaagctcccg
     5341 ggagcttgta tatccatttt cggatctgat caagagacag gatgaggatc gtttcgcatg
     5401 attgaacaag atggattgca cgcaggttct ccggccgctt gggtggagag gctattcggc
     5461 tatgactggg cacaacagac aatcggctgc tctgatgccg ccgtgttccg gctgtcagcg
     5521 caggggcgcc cggttctttt tgtcaagacc gacctgtccg gtgccctgaa tgaactgcag
     5581 gacgaggcag cgcggctatc gtggctggcc acgacgggcg ttccttgcgc agctgtgctc
     5641 gacgttgtca ctgaagcggg aagggactgg ctgctattgg gcgaagtgcc ggggcaggat
     5701 ctcctgtcat ctcaccttgc tcctgccgag aaagtatcca tcatggctga tgcaatgcgg
     5761 cggctgcata cgcttgatcc ggctacctgc ccattcgacc accaagcgaa acatcgcatc
     5821 gagcgagcac gtactcggat ggaagccggt cttgtcgatc aggatgatct ggacgaagag
     5881 catcaggggc tcgcgccagc cgaactgttc gccaggctca aggcgcgcat gcccgacggc
     5941 gaggatctcg tcgtgaccca tggcgatgcc tgcttgccga atatcatggt ggaaaatggc
     6001 cgcttttctg gattcatcga ctgtggccgg ctgggtgtgg cggaccgcta tcaggacata
     6061 gcgttggcta cccgtgatat tgctgaagag cttggcggcg aatgggctga ccgcttcctc
     6121 gtgctttacg gtatcgccgc tcccgattcg cagcgcatcg ccttctatcg ccttcttgac
     6181 gagttcttct gagcgggact ctggggttcg aaatgaccga ccaagcgacg cccaacctgc
     6241 catcacgaga tttcgattcc accgccgcct tctatgaaag gttgggcttc ggaatcgttt
     6301 tccgggacgc cggctggatg atcctccagc gcggggatct catgctggag ttcttcgccc
     6361 accccaactt gtttattgca gcttataatg gttacaaata aagcaatagc atcacaaatt
     6421 tcacaaataa agcatttttt tcactgcatt ctagttgtgg tttgtccaaa ctcatcaatg
     6481 tatcttatca tgtctgtata ccgtcgacct ctagctagag cttggcgtaa tcatggtcat
     6541 agctgtttcc tgtgtgaaat tgttatccgc tcacaattcc acacaacata cgagccggaa
     6601 gcataaagtg taaagcctgg ggtgcctaat gagtgagcta actcacatta attgcgttgc
     6661 gctcactgcc cgctttccag tcgggaaacc tgtcgtgcca gctgcattaa tgaatcggcc
     6721 aacgcgcggg gagaggcggt ttgcgtattg ggcgctcttc cgcttcctcg ctcactgact
     6781 cgctgcgctc ggtcgttcgg ctgcggcgag cggtatcagc tcactcaaag gcggtaatac
     6841 ggttatccac agaatcaggg gataacgcag gaaagaacat gtgagcaaaa ggccagcaaa
     6901 aggccaggaa ccgtaaaaag gccgcgttgc tggcgttttt ccataggctc cgcccccctg
     6961 acgagcatca caaaaatcga cgctcaagtc agaggtggcg aaacccgaca ggactataaa
     7021 gataccaggc gtttccccct ggaagctccc tcgtgcgctc tcctgttccg accctgccgc
     7081 ttaccggata cctgtccgcc tttctccctt cgggaagcgt ggcgctttct catagctcac
     7141 gctgtaggta tctcagttcg gtgtaggtcg ttcgctccaa gctgggctgt gtgcacgaac
     7201 cccccgttca gcccgaccgc tgcgccttat ccggtaacta tcgtcttgag tccaacccgg
     7261 taagacacga cttatcgcca ctggcagcag ccactggtaa caggattagc agagcgaggt
     7321 atgtaggcgg tgctacagag ttcttgaagt ggtggcctaa ctacggctac actagaagaa
     7381 cagtatttgg tatctgcgct ctgctgaagc cagttacctt cggaaaaaga gttggtagct
     7441 cttgatccgg caaacaaacc accgctggta gcggtggttt ttttgtttgc aagcagcaga
     7501 ttacgcgcag aaaaaaagga tctcaagaag atcctttgat cttttctacg gggtctgacg
     7561 ctcagtggaa cgaaaactca cgttaaggga ttttggtcat gagattatca aaaaggatct
     7621 tcacctagat ccttttaaat taaaaatgaa gttttaaatc aatctaaagt atatatgagt
     7681 aaacttggtc tgacagttac caatgcttaa tcagtgaggc acctatctca gcgatctgtc
     7741 tatttcgttc atccatagtt gcctgactcc ccgtcgtgta gataactacg atacgggagg
     7801 gcttaccatc tggccccagt gctgcaatga taccgcgaga cccacgctca ccggctccag
     7861 atttatcagc aataaaccag ccagccggaa gggccgagcg cagaagtggt cctgcaactt
     7921 tatccgcctc catccagtct attaattgtt gccgggaagc tagagtaagt agttcgccag
     7981 ttaatagttt gcgcaacgtt gttgccattg ctacaggcat cgtggtgtca cgctcgtcgt
     8041 ttggtatggc ttcattcagc tccggttccc aacgatcaag gcgagttaca tgatccccca
     8101 tgttgtgcaa aaaagcggtt agctccttcg gtcctccgat cgttgtcaga agtaagttgg
     8161 ccgcagtgtt atcactcatg gttatggcag cactgcataa ttctcttact gtcatgccat
     8221 ccgtaagatg cttttctgtg actggtgagt actcaaccaa gtcattctga gaatagtgta
     8281 tgcggcgacc gagttgctct tgcccggcgt caatacggga taataccgcg ccacatagca
     8341 gaactttaaa agtgctcatc attggaaaac gttcttcggg gcgaaaactc tcaaggatct
     8401 taccgctgtt gagatccagt tcgatgtaac ccactcgtgc acccaactga tcttcagcat
     8461 cttttacttt caccagcgtt tctgggtgag caaaaacagg aaggcaaaat gccgcaaaaa
     8521 agggaataag ggcgacacgg aaatgttgaa tactcatact cttccttttt caatattatt
     8581 gaagcattta tcagggttat tgtctcatga gcggatacat atttgaatgt atttagaaaa
     8641 ataaacaaat aggggttccg cgcacatttc cccgaaaagt gccacctgac gtcgacggat
     8701 cgggagatct cccgatcccc tatggtgcac tctcagtaca atctgctctg atgccgcata
     8761 gttaagccag tatctgctcc ctgcttgtgt gttggaggtc gctgagtagt gcgcgagcaa
     8821 aatttaagct acaacaaggc aaggcttgac cgacaattgc atgaagaatc tgcttagggt
     8881 taggcgtttt gcgctgcttc gcgatgtacg ggccagatat acgcgtt
//
